>Addgene plasmid #191969 | pCDNA3.2/V5-DEST-Noa1 | addgene full sequence | sequence record 379647 | Addgene NGS Result
TCGGTCGTTCGGCTGCGGCGAGCGGTATCAGCTCACTCAAAGGCGGTAATACGGTTATCCACAGAATCAG
GGGATAACGCAGGAAAGAACATGTGAGCAAAAGGCCAGCAAAAGGCCAGGAACCGTAAAAAGGCCGCGTT
GCTGGCGTTTTTCCATAGGCTCCGCCCCCCTGACGAGCATCACAAAAATCGACGCTCAAGTCAGAGGTGG
CGAAACCCGACAGGACTATAAAGATACCAGGCGTTTCCCCCTGGAAGCTCCCTCGTGCGCTCTCCTGTTC
CGACCCTGCCGCTTACCGGATACCTGTCCGCCTTTCTCCCTTCGGGAAGCGTGGCGCTTTCTCATAGCTC
ACGCTGTAGGTATCTCAGTTCGGTGTAGGTCGTTCGCTCCAAGCTGGGCTGTGTGCACGAACCCCCCGTT
CAGCCCGACCGCTGCGCCTTATCCGGTAACTATCGTCTTGAGTCCAACCCGGTAAGACACGACTTATCGC
CACTGGCAGCAGCCACTGGTAACAGGATTAGCAGAGCGAGGTATGTAGGCGGTGCTACAGAGTTCTTGAA
GTGGTGGCCTAACTACGGCTACACTAGAAGAACAGTATTTGGTATCTGCGCTCTGCTGAAGCCAGTTACC
TTCGGAAAAAGAGTTGGTAGCTCTTGATCCGGCAAACAAACCACCGCTGGTAGCGGTGGTTTTTTTGTTT
GCAAGCAGCAGATTACGCGCAGAAAAAAAGGATCTCAAGAAGATCCTTTGATCTTTTCTACGGGGTCTGA
CGCTCAGTGGAACGAAAACTCACGTTAAGGGATTTTGGTCATGAGATTATCAAAAAGGATCTTCACCTAG
ATCCTTTTAAATTAAAAATGAAGTTTTAAATCAATCTAAAGTATATATGAGTAAACTTGGTCTGACAGTT
ACCAATGCTTAATCAGTGAGGCACCTATCTCAGCGATCTGTCTATTTCGTTCATCCATAGTTGCCTGACT
CCCCGTCGTGTAGATAACTACGATACGGGAGGGCTTACCATCTGGCCCCAGTGCTGCAATGATACCGCGA
GACCCACGCTCACCGGCTCCAGATTTATCAGCAATAAACCAGCCAGCCGGAAGGGCCGAGCGCAGAAGTG
GTCCTGCAACTTTATCCGCCTCCATCCAGTCTATTAATTGTTGCCGGGAAGCTAGAGTAAGTAGTTCGCC
AGTTAATAGTTTGCGCAACGTTGTTGCCATTGCTACAGGCATCGTGGTGTCACGCTCGTCGTTTGGTATG
GCTTCATTCAGCTCCGGTTCCCAACGATCAAGGCGAGTTACATGATCCCCCATGTTGTGCAAAAAAGCGG
TTAGCTCCTTCGGTCCTCCGATCGTTGTCAGAAGTAAGTTGGCCGCAGTGTTATCACTCATGGTTATGGC
AGCACTGCATAATTCTCTTACTGTCATGCCATCCGTAAGATGCTTTTCTGTGACTGGTGAGTACTCAACC
AAGTCATTCTGAGAATAGTGTATGCGGCGACCGAGTTGCTCTTGCCCGGCGTCAATACGGGATAATACCG
CGCCACATAGCAGAACTTTAAAAGTGCTCATCATTGGAAAACGTTCTTCGGGGCGAAAACTCTCAAGGAT
CTTACCGCTGTTGAGATCCAGTTCGATGTAACCCACTCGTGCACCCAACTGATCTTCAGCATCTTTTACT
TTCACCAGCGTTTCTGGGTGAGCAAAAACAGGAAGGCAAAATGCCGCAAAAAAGGGAATAAGGGCGACAC
GGAAATGTTGAATACTCATACTCTTCCTTTTTCAATATTATTGAAGCATTTATCAGGGTTATTGTCTCAT
GAGCGGATACATATTTGAATGTATTTAGAAAAATAAACAAATAGGGGTTCCGCGCACATTTCCCCGAAAA
GTGCCACCTGACGTCGACGGATCGGGAGATCTCCCGATCCCCTATGGTGCACTCTCAGTACAATCTGCTC
TGATGCCGCATAGTTAAGCCAGTATCTGCTCCCTGCTTGTGTGTTGGAGGTCGCTGAGTAGTGCGCGAGC
AAAATTTAAGCTACAACAAGGCAAGGCTTGACCGACAATTGCATGAAGAATCTGCTTAGGGTTAGGCGTT
TTGCGCTGCTTCGCGATGTACGGGCCAGATATACGCGTTGACATTGATTATTGACTAGTTATTAATAGTA
ATCAATTACGGGGTCATTAGTTCATAGCCCATATATGGAGTTCCGCGTTACATAACTTACGGTAAATGGC
CCGCCTGGCTGACCGCCCAACGACCCCCGCCCATTGACGTCAATAATGACGTATGTTCCCATAGTAACGC
CAATAGGGACTTTCCATTGACGTCAATGGGTGGAGTATTTACGGTAAACTGCCCACTTGGCAGTACATCA
AGTGTATCATATGCCAAGTACGCCCCCTATTGACGTCAATGACGGTAAATGGCCCGCCTGGCATTATGCC
CAGTACATGACCTTATGGGACTTTCCTACTTGGCAGTACATCTACGTATTAGTCATCGCTATTACCATGG
TGATGCGGTTTTGGCAGTACATCAATGGGCGTGGATAGCGGTTTGACTCACGGGGATTTCCAAGTCTCCA
CCCCATTGACGTCAATGGGAGTTTGTTTTGGCACCAAAATCAACGGGACTTTCCAAAATGTCGTAACAAC
TCCGCCCCATTGACGCAAATGGGCGGTAGGCGTGTACGGTGGGAGGTCTATATAAGCAGAGCTCTCTGGC
TAACTAGAGAACCCACTGCTTACTGGCTTATCGAAATTAATACGACTCACTATAGGGAGACCCAAGCTGG
CTAGTTAAGCTATCAACAAGTTTGTACAAAAAAGCAGGCTCCACCATGCTGCCCGCTCGCCTACCGTTCA
GGCTGCTGAGCCTTTTCCTTCGTGGATCCGCTCCCACGGCAGCGCGCCATGGCCTCCGGGAGCCGCTCCT
GGAGAGGAGGTGCGCTGCCGCCTCCTCCTTCCAGCACTCATCGAGTCTGGGACGCGAGCTTCCTTATGAC
CCCGTGGACACGGAGGGCTTTGGAGAAGGTGGTGACATGCAGGAGCGTTTTCTGTTCCCGGAGTACATCC
TGGATCCGGAGCCGCAACCCACCCGCGAAAAGCAGCTGCAGGAGCTCCAGCAACAGCAGGAGGAGGAGGA
GCGACAGAGGCAGCAGCGGCGGGAGGAGCGGCGACAGCAAAACCTACGGGCCAGGTCCCGGGAGCACCCG
GTCGTGGGGCACCCGGACCCGGCATTGCCGCCCAGCGGCGTGAACTGCTCGGGCTGCGGGGCAGAGCTGC
ACTGCCAGGACGCCGGAGTGCCCGGCTACCTGCCCCGAGAGAAGTTCCTCCGCACGGCGGAGGCAGACGG
CGGGCTGGCACGGACCGTGTGCCAGCGCTGCTGGCTGCTGTCGCACCACCGGCGCGCTCTACGCCTGCAG
GTGAGCCGCGAGCAGTACCTGGAGCTGGTGAGCGCCGCGTTGCGGCGGCCCGGCCCCTCCCTGGTGCTCT
ACATGGTGGACCTGCTGGACCTGCCCGACGCCCTGCTGCCCGACTTGCCCGCGCTGGTGGGCCCCAAGCA
GCTGATCGTGCTGGGAAACAAAGTGGACCTCCTGCCCCAGGATGCTCCTGGCTACCGGCAGAGGCTGCGG
GAGCGACTGTGGGAGGACTGTGCCCGCGCCGGGCTCCTGCTGGCCCCTGGCCACCAAGGGCCACAGCGCC
CCGTCAAGGACGAGCCACAGGACGGGGAGAATCCGAATCCGCCGAACTGGTCCCGCACAGTGGTCAGGGA
CGTGCGGCTGATCAGCGCCAAGACCGGCTATGGAGTGGAAGAGTTGATCTCTGCCCTTCAGCGCTCCTGG
CGCTACCGTGGGGACGTCTACTTAGTGGGCGCCACCAACGCCGGCAAATCCACTCTCTTTAACACGCTCC
TGGAGTCCGATTACTGCACTGCCAAGGGCTCCGAGGCCATCGACAGAGCCACCATCTCCCCTTGGCCAGG
TACTACATTAAACCTTCTGAAGTTTCCTATTTGCAACCCAACTCCTTACAGAATGTTTAAAAGGCATCAA
AGACTTAAAAAAGATTCAACTCAAGCTGAAGAAGATCTTAGTGAGCAAGAACAAAATCAGCTTAATGTCC
TCAAAAAGCATGGTTATGTCGTAGGAAGAGTTGGAAGGACATTCTTGTATTCAGAAGAACAGAAGGATAA
CATTCCCTTTGAGTTTGATGCTGATTCACTTGCCTTTGACATGGAAAATGACCCTGTTATGGGTACACAC
AAATCCACCAAACAAGTAGAATTGACTGCACAAGATGTGAAAGATGCCCACTGGTTTTATGACACCCCTG
GAATTACAAAAGAAAATTGTATTTTAAATCTTCTAACAGAAAAAGAAGTAAATATTGTTTTGCCAACACA
GTCCATTGTTCCAAGAACTTTTGTGCTTAAACCAGGAATGGTTCTGTTTTTGGGTGCTATAGGCCGCATA
GATTTCCTGCAGGGAAATCAGTCAGCTTGGTTTACAGTCGTGGCTTCCAACATCCTCCCTGTGCATATCA
CCTCCTTGGACAGGGCAGACGCTCTGTATCAGAAGCATGCAGGTCATACGTTACTCCAGATTCCAATGGG
TGGAAAAGAACGAATGGCAGGATTTCCTCCTCTTGTTGCTGAAGACATTATGTTAAAAGAAGGACTGGGG
GCATCTGAAGCAGTGGCCGACATCAAGTTTTCCTCTGCAGGTTGGGTTTCAGTAACACCTAATTTTAAGG
ACAGACTGCATCTCCGAGGCTATACACCTGAAGGAACAGTTTTGACCGTCCGGCCCCCTCTCTTGCCATA
TATTGTTAACATCAAAGGACAGCGCATCAAGAAAAGTGTGGCCTATAAAACCAAGAAGCCTCCTTCCCTT
ATGTACAACGTGAGGAAGAAGAAAGGAAAGATAAATGTATTGGACCCAGCTTTCTTGTACAAAGTGGTTG
ATCTAGAGGGCCCGCGGTTCGAAGGTAAGCCTATCCCTAACCCTCTCCTCGGTCTCGATTCTACGCGTAC
CGGTTAGTAATGAGTTTAAACGGGGGAGGCTAACTGAAACACGGAAGGAGACAATACCGGAAGGAACCCG
CGCTATGACGGCAATAAAAAGACAGAATAAAACGCACGGGTGTTGGGTCGTTTGTTCATAAACGCGGGGT
TCGGTCCCAGGGCTGGCACTCTGTCGATACCCCACCGAGACCCCATTGGGGCCAATACGCCCGCGTTTCT
TCCTTTTCCCCACCCCACCCCCCAAGTTCGGGTGAAGGCCCAGGGCTCGCAGCCAACGTCGGGGCGGCAG
GCCCTGCCATAGCAGATCTGCGCAGCTGGGGCTCTAGGGGGTATCCCC
[124 nt withheld, positions 5369-5492]
C
[91 nt withheld, positions 5494-5584]
A
[49 nt withheld, positions 5586-5634]
CCTTTGACGTTGGAGTCCACGTTCTTT
[37 nt withheld, positions 5662-5698]
ACCCTATCTCGGTCTATTCTTTTGATTTATAAGGGATTTTGCCGATTTCGGCCTATTGGTTAAAAAATGA
GCTGATTTAACAAAAATTTAACGCGAATTAATTCTGTGGAATGTGTGTCAGTTAGGGTGTGGAAAGTCCC
CAGGCTCCCCAGCAGGCAGAAGTATGCAAAGCATGCATCTCAATTAGTCAGCAACCAGGTGTGGAAAGTC
CCCAGGCTCCCCAGCAGGCAGAAGTATGCAAAGCATGCATCTCAATTAGTCAGCAACCATAGTCCCGCCC
CTAACTCCGCCCATCCCGCCCCTAACTCCGCCCAGTTCCGCCCATTCTCCGCCCCATGGCTGACTAATTT
TTTTTATTTATGCAGAGGCCGAGGCCGCCTCTGCCTCTGAGCTATTCCAGAAGTAGTGAGGAGGCTTTTT
TGGAGGCCTAGGCTTTTGCAAAAAGCTCCCGGGAGCTTGTATATCCATTTTCGGATCTGATCAAGAGACA
GGATGAGGATCGTTTCGCATGATTGAACAAGATGGATTGCACGCAGGTTCTCCGGCCGCTTGGGTGGAGA
GGCTATTCGGCTATGACTGGGCACAACAGACAATCGGCTGCTCTGATGCCGCCGTGTTCCGGCTGTCAGC
GCAGGGGCGCCCGGTTCTTTTTGTCAAGACCGACCTGTCCGGTGCCCTGAATGAACTGCAGGACGAGGCA
GCGCGGCTATCGTGGCTGGCCACGACGGGCGTTCCTTGCGCAGCTGTGCTCGACGTTGTCACTGAAGCGG
GAAGGGACTGGCTGCTATTGGGCGAAGTGCCGGGGCAGGATCTCCTGTCATCTCACCTTGCTCCTGCCGA
GAAAGTATCCATCATGGCTGATGCAATGCGGCGGCTGCATACGCTTGATCCGGCTACCTGCCCATTCGAC
CACCAAGCGAAACATCGCATCGAGCGAGCACGTACTCGGATGGAAGCCGGTCTTGTCGATCAGGATGATC
TGGACGAAGAGCATCAGGGGCTCGCGCCAGCCGAACTGTTCGCCAGGCTCAAGGCGCGCATGCCCGACGG
CGAGGATCTCGTCGTGACCCATGGCGATGCCTGCTTGCCGAATATCATGGTGGAAAATGGCCGCTTTTCT
GGATTCATCGACTGTGGCCGGCTGGGTGTGGCGGACCGCTATCAGGACATAGCGTTGGCTACCCGTGATA
TTGCTGAAGAGCTTGGCGGCGAATGGGCTGACCGCTTCCTCGTGCTTTACGGTATCGCCGCTCCCGATTC
GCAGCGCATCGCCTTCTATCGCCTTCTTGACGAGTTCTTCTGAGCGGGACTCTGGGGTTCGCGAAATGAC
CGACCAAGCGACGCCCAACCTGCCATCACGAGATTTCGATTCCACCGCCGCCTTCTATGAAAGGTTGGGC
TTCGGAATCGTTTTCCGGGACGCCGGCTGGATGATCCTCCAGCGCGGGGATCTCATGCTGGAGTTCTTCG
CCCACCCCAACTTGTTTATTGCAGCTTATAATGGTTACAAATAAAGCAATAGCATCACAAATTTCACAAA
TAAAGCATTTTTTTCACTGCATTCTAGTTGTGGTTTGTCCAAACTCATCAATGTATCTTATCATGTCTGT
ATACCGTCGACCTCTAGCTAGAGCTTGGCGTAATCATGGTCATAGCTGTTTCCTGTGTGAAATTGTTATC
CGCTCACAATTCCACACAACATACGAGCCGGAAGCATAAAGTGTAAAGCCTGGGGTGCCTAATGAGTGAG
CTAACTCACATTAATTGCGTTGCGCTCACTGCCCGCTTTCCAGTCGGGAAACCTGTCGTGCCAGCTGCAT
TAATGAATCGGCCAACGCGCGGGGAGAGGCGGTTTGCGTATTGGGCGCTCTTCCGCTTCCTCGCTCACTG
ACTCGCTGCGC
Features (pLannotate 1.2.2; 24 found; start..end, strand, type, name):
    150..738     -  rep_origin     ori: high-copy-number ColE1/pMB1/pBR322/pUC origin of replication
    909..1769    -  CDS            AmpR: β-lactamase; bla; confers resistance to ampicillin, carbenicillin, and related antibiotics
   1770..1874    -  promoter       AmpR promoter: bla
   1933..1985    -  misc_feature   bom (fragment): basis of mobility region from pBR322
   2140..2519    +  enhancer       CMV enhancer: human cytomegalovirus immediate early enhancer
   2520..2723    +  promoter       CMV promoter: human cytomegalovirus (CMV) immediate early promoter
   2719..2752    +  LTR            5' LTR (truncated) (fragment): truncated 5' long terminal repeat (LTR) from HIV-1
   2768..2786    +  promoter       T7 promoter: promoter for bacteriophage T7 RNA polymerase
   2816..2840    +  protein_bind   attB1: mutant version of attB; recombination site for the Gateway® BP reaction BP Clonase™
   2846..4939    +  CDS            NOA1: NOA1_HUMAN - Also known as C4orf14. Experimental evidence at protein level: Swiss-Prot protein existence level 1. Involved in regulation of mitochondrial protein translation and respiration. Plays a role in mitochondria-mediated cell death. May act as a scaffolding protein or stabilizer of respiratory chain supercomplexes. Binds GTP. From Homo sapiens (Human).
   4944..4968    -  protein_bind   attB2: mutant version of attB; recombination site for the Gateway® BP reaction BP Clonase™
   4994..5035    +  CDS            V5 tag: epitope tag from simian virus 5
   5119..5167    +  polyA_signal   HSV TK poly(A) signal: herpes simplex virus thymidine kinase polyadenylation signal (Cole and Stacy, 1985)
   5258..5274    -  polyA_signal   bGH poly(A) signal (fragment): bovine growth hormone polyadenylation signal
   5369..5797    +  rep_origin     f1 ori (sequence partly withheld): f1 bacteriophage origin of replication; arrow indicates direction of (+) strand synthesis
   5811..6140    +  promoter       SV40 promoter: SV40 enhancer and early promoter
   6207..6998    +  CDS            neo: KKA2_KLEPN - Also known as kan, nptII. Experimental evidence at protein level: Swiss-Prot protein existence level 1. Resistance to kanamycin, neomycin, paromomycin, ribostamycin, butirosin and gentamicin B. From Klebsiella pneumoniae.
   7024..7182    +  CDS            ble (fragment): BLE_KLEPN - Experimental evidence at protein level: Swiss-Prot protein existence level 1. Binding protein with a strong affinity to the bleomycin family of antibiotics. Binds to CL990; an antimitotic-antibiotic compound. From Klebsiella pneumoniae.
   7177..7298    +  polyA_signal   SV40 poly(A) signal: SV40 polyadenylation signal
   7371..7387    -  protein_bind   lac operator: The lac repressor binds to the lac operator to inhibit transcription in E. coli. This inhibition can be relieved by adding lactose or isopropyl-β-D-thiogalactopyranoside (IPTG). lac repressor encoded by lacI
   7395..7425    -  promoter       lac promoter: promoter for the E. coli lac operon
   7440..7461    -  protein_bind   CAP binding site: CAP binding activates transcription in the presence of cAMP. E. coli catabolite activator protein
   7474..7566    -  CDS            lacI (fragment): lac repressor; lacI; The lac repressor binds to the lac operator to inhibit transcription in E. coli. This inhibition can be relieved by adding lactose or isopropyl-β-D-thiogalactopyranoside (IPTG).
   7568..7595    -  rep_origin     RSF ori (fragment): Plasmids containing the RSF 1030 origin of replication can be propagated in E. coli cells that contain additional plasmids with compatible origins.
