[The description below was written by a language model from this plasmid's Addgene catalogue record and pLannotate feature annotations shown in this document.]
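Description:
pCDNA3.2/V5-DEST-Noa1 is a mammalian expression plasmid of about 7.6 kb, made by Gateway recombination of a Noa1 coding sequence into the pcDNA3.2/V5-DEST destination backbone. It is propagated in E. coli as a high-copy plasmid through a ColE1/pUC-type origin and selected with ampicillin via the β-lactamase gene. An f1 origin is also present. For selection in mammalian cells, an SV40 enhancer/early promoter drives a neomycin phosphotransferase gene terminated by the SV40 polyadenylation signal, which allows G418 selection of stable transfectants. Several short annotated fragments (truncated HIV-1 LTR, bGH poly(A), ble, lacI, RSF ori, bom) appear to be backbone remnants or partial matches rather than functional parts.

The expression cassette consists of the human CMV immediate-early enhancer and promoter, followed by a T7 promoter that can support in vitro transcription. Next comes the insert, flanked by the attB1 and attB2 sites left by the Gateway reaction. The roughly 2.1 kb open reading frame is annotated as matching human NOA1 (C4orf14), a GTP-binding protein implicated in mitochondrial translation, respiration and mitochondria-mediated cell death. The catalogue lists the species only as "Other", so the exact origin of the insert is not firmly stated. A V5 epitope tag sits downstream of attB2, followed by the HSV thymidine kinase polyadenylation signal. This position implies a C-terminal tag, provided the insert lacks a stop codon, whereas the catalogue entry describes the V5 tag as N-terminal. The discrepancy should be checked against the sequence. The stated purpose is overexpression of V5-tagged NOA1, which allows the protein to be detected or immunoprecipitated through the epitope tag.
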