Addgene plasmid #191969: pCDNA3.2/V5-DEST-Noa1
Purpose: Overexpression of Nitric Oxide Associated 1 protein (NOA1), tagged with V5.
Depositing lab: Luca Scorrano. Depositing organization: University of Padua.
Backbone
  Vector backbone: pcDNA3.2/V5 DEST
  Vector type: Synthetic Biology
Growth in bacteria
  Bacterial resistance: Ampicillin, 100 μg/mL
  Growth temperature: 37°C
  Growth strain: DH5alpha
  Copy number: High Copy
Gene/Insert
  Gene/Insert name: Noa1
  Species: Other
  Tag / fusion protein: V5 (N terminal on insert)
  Cloning method: Gateway Cloning
Terms and licenses: Academic/Nonprofit Terms; Industry Terms: Not Available to Industry
How to cite: pCDNA3.2/V5-DEST-Noa1 was a gift from Luca Scorrano (Addgene plasmid # 191969 ; http://n2t.net/addgene:191969 ; RRID:Addgene_191969)
